>Addgene plasmid #45410 | pBbA5k-EPL37 | addgene partial sequence | sequence record 78324 | pBbA5c-3  5'-CGTTTTATTTGATGCCTGG-3'
GTGATGGTGATGATGGTGTGCGTTTGCCGCTTGCGTCACGCCTGGCGGGGCATCCGGCCTGGCCACCAGG
GTGTAGATGCACGGCAGGACGAACAGGGTGAAGAGGGTGCCCACCGACATGCCGGTCGCGATCACGATGC
CGATGTCGAAGCGACTGACCGCCCCGGCGCCGGTGGCGAGGATCAGCGGGATCACCCCGAGCACCATCGC
CGCGGTGGTCATCAGTACTGGCCGCAGGCGGATCGCGGCGGCCTGCTCGATGGCCTCGCGACGCCCCAGC
CCCTGTTCGTGGCGCAACTGGTTGGCGAACTCGACGATCAGGATGCCGTGTTTGCTGATCAGGCCGATCA
GGGTCACCAGGCCGACCTGGGTATAGATGTTCAGGCTCGACACGCCGAGGAACAGCGGTATCAGCGCACC
GCAGATCGACAGCGGCACGGTGACCATGATCACCAGCGGATCGCGGAAGCTTTCGAACTGTGCGGCGAGG
ACCAGGAAGATGATCGCCAGGGCCAGTCCGAAGGTGACCAGCAATGCGCTGCCTTCCTGCACGTATTGCC
GGGAAGCGCCGGCGTAGTCGACGGCGAAGCCACGCGGGGCTTCCTCGCGGGCGATCTGCTGAACCGTCTC
GATGGCCTCGCCCATGCTGACGATGGGGAAGCCGGAGATGATCGCCGAGTTGAGCTGCTGGAACTGGTTC
AGTTGCCGTGGCCGTGCCCGTTCGTGGGTCTCGATCAGGGTCGAGAGGGCGACCAGTTGGCCGTTGCGGC
TCTTCACGTAGTAGCTGCCGAGCCAGCCGGGATTGTCGCGATAGGGGCGTTCGACCTGGGCGATGACCTT
GTAGCTGCGCCCGTCGATGGTGAAGCGGTT
