[The description below was written by a language model from this plasmid's Addgene catalogue record.]
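Description:
pBbA5k-EPL37 is a bacterial expression plasmid built on pBbA5k, a backbone catalogued under the synthetic biology vector type. It is maintained at low copy in E. coli under kanamycin selection. The record does not name the origin of replication or give a feature table, so the backbone elements cannot be detailed beyond the resistance marker and copy number. The listed propagation host is a DH1 strain in which the native AcrAB efflux system has been deleted, and the depositor notes that this particular strain may be needed to work with the plasmid.

The payload is an insert of about 4.2 kb named PA_4375, placed under the LacUV5 promoter, a lac promoter variant that is typically induced with IPTG and is less sensitive to catabolite repression than the wild-type lac promoter. The insert carries a C-terminal His tag, which allows detection or affinity purification of the tagged protein, and it was introduced by ligation-independent cloning. The species field reads "Synthetic", while the record also notes that part of the plasmid derives from an ATCC genomic DNA source. The source organism is not stated explicitly, and the record does not describe how many open reading frames the insert contains.

The associated publication concerns engineering microbial biofuel tolerance and export using efflux pumps, which suggests that this construct is one member of a library of heterologous efflux pump candidates. Expressing it in a host lacking AcrAB would let any effect of the pump on solvent or biofuel tolerance be assessed without the background activity of the main endogenous E. coli pump.
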