Addgene plasmid #45410: pBbA5k-EPL37
Depositing lab: Aindrila Mukhopadhyay. Depositing organization: Lawrence Berkeley National Laboratory. Publication: Engineering microbial biofuel tolerance and export using efflux pumps. Dunlop MJ, Dossani ZY, Szmidt HL, Chu HC, Lee TS, Keasling JD, Hadi MZ, Mukhopadhyay A. Mol Syst Biol. 2011 May 10;7:487. doi: 10.1038/msb.2011.21. PubMed 21556065.
Backbone
  Vector backbone: pBbA5k
  Vector type: Synthetic Biology
Growth in bacteria
  Bacterial resistance: Kanamycin, 50 μg/mL
  Growth temperature: 37°C
  Growth strain: DH1 w/ AcrAB knocked out
  Copy number: Low Copy
Gene/Insert
  Gene/Insert name: PA_4375
  Species: Synthetic
  Insert size (bp): 4238
  Promoter: LacUV5
  Tag / fusion protein: his (C terminal on insert)
  Cloning method: Ligation Independent Cloning
  Sequencing primers: 5′ CAA AAG ATC TTT TAA GAA GGA GAT ATA CAT ATG TTG CTC CGC CGC ATG TTG AT; 3′ CAG TGG TGA TGG TGA TGA TGG TGT GCG TTT GCC GCT TGC GTC ACG
Resource information
  A portion of this plasmid was derived from a plasmid made by: ATCC 47085D-5
Terms and licenses: Academic/Nonprofit Terms; Industry Terms: Not Available to Industry
Depositor comments: Please note that this plasmid may require a unique bacterial strain, so make sure to confirm that you can also obtain the appropriate growth strain. Please contact us or contact our distributors if you have any questions.
How to cite: pBbA5k-EPL37 was a gift from Aindrila Mukhopadhyay (Addgene plasmid # 45410 ; http://n2t.net/addgene:45410 ; RRID:Addgene_45410)
