LOCUS       Exported 7893 bp ds-DNA circular SYN 13-MAY-2021
DEFINITION  synthetic circular DNA
ACCESSION   .
VERSION     .
KEYWORDS    pBbA5k-EPL37
SOURCE      synthetic DNA construct
  ORGANISM  synthetic DNA construct
REFERENCE   1 (bases 1 to 7893)
  AUTHORS   Dunlop MJ, Dossani ZY, Szmidt HL, Chu HC, Lee TS, Keasling JD, Hadi
            MZ, Mukhopadhyay A
  TITLE     Engineering microbial biofuel tolerance and export using efflux
            pumps.
  JOURNAL   Mol Syst Biol. 2011 May 10;7:487. doi: 10.1038/msb.2011.21.
  PUBMED    21556065
REFERENCE   2 (bases 1 to 7893)
  AUTHORS   .
  TITLE     Direct Submission
  JOURNAL   Exported May 13, 2021 from SnapGene Server 1.1.58
            http://www.snapgene.com
FEATURES             Location/Qualifiers
     source          1..7893
                     /organism="synthetic DNA construct"
                     /mol_type="other DNA"
     CDS             4233..4253
                     /codon_start=1
                     /product="6xHis affinity tag"
                     /label=7xHis
                     /translation="HHHHHHH"
     terminator      4289..4360
                     /label=rrnB T1 terminator
                     /note="transcription terminator T1 from the E. coli rrnB
                     gene"
     terminator      4376..4403
                     /label=T7Te terminator
                     /note="phage T7 early transcription terminator"
     primer_bind     complement(4431..4448)
                     /label=L4440
                     /note="L4440 vector, forward primer"
     rep_origin      complement(4565..5110)
                     /direction=LEFT
                     /label=p15A ori
                     /note="Plasmids containing the medium-copy-number p15A
                     origin of replication can be propagated in E. coli cells
                     that contain a second plasmid with the ColE1 origin. "
     primer_bind     complement(4645..4664)
                     /label=pBR322ori-F
                     /note="pBR322 origin, forward primer"
     terminator      5224..5318
                     /label=lambda t0 terminator
                     /note="transcription terminator from phage lambda"
     CDS             complement(5349..6143)
                     /codon_start=1
                     /gene="aph(3')-II (or nptII)"
                     /product="aminoglycoside phosphotransferase from Tn5"
                     /label=NeoR/KanR
                     /note="confers resistance to neomycin, kanamycin, and G418
                     (Geneticin(R))"
                     /translation="MIEQDGLHAGSPAAWVERLFGYDWAQQTIGCSDAAVFRLSAQGRP
                     VLFVKTDLSGALNELQDEAARLSWLATTGVPCAAVLDVVTEAGRDWLLLGEVPGQDLLS
                     SHLAPAEKVSIMADAMRRLHTLDPATCPFDHQAKHRIERARTRMEAGLVDQDDLDEEHQ
                     GLAPAELFARLKARMPDGEDLVVTHGDACLPNIMVENGRFSGFIDCGRLGVADRYQDIA
                     LATRDIAEELGGEWADRFLVLYGIAAPDSQRIAFYRLLDEFF"
     primer_bind     complement(5460..5479)
                     /label=Neo-F
                     /note="Neomycin resistance gene, forward primer"
     primer_bind     6070..6089
                     /label=Neo-R
                     /note="Neomycin resistance gene, reverse primer"
     CDS             complement(6328..7410)
                     /codon_start=1
                     /gene="lacI"
                     /product="lac repressor"
                     /label=lacI
                     /note="The lac repressor binds to the lac operator to
                     inhibit transcription in E. coli. This inhibition can be
                     relieved by adding lactose or
                     isopropyl-beta-D-thiogalactopyranoside (IPTG)."
                     /translation="MKPVTLYDVAEYAGVSYQTVSRVVNQASHVSAKTREKVEAAMAEL
                     NYIPNRVAQQLAGKQSLLIGVATSSLALHAPSQIVAAIKSRADQLGASVVVSMVERSGV
                     EACKAAVHNLLAQRVSGLIINYPLDDQDAIAVEAACTNVPALFLDVSDQTPINSIIFSH
                     EDGTRLGVEHLVALGHQQIALLAGPLSSVSARLRLAGWHKYLTRNQIQPIAEREGDWSA
                     MSGFQQTMQMLNEGIVPTAMLVANDQMALGAMRAITESGLRVGADISVVGYDDTEDSSC
                     YIPPLTTIKQDFRLLGQTSVDRLLQLSQGQAVKGNQLLPVSLVKRKTTLAPNTQTASPR
                     ALADSLMQLARQVSRLESGQ"
     primer_bind     7372..7391
                     /label=LacI-R
                     /note="LacI, reverse primer"
     promoter        complement(7411..7488)
                     /gene="lacI"
                     /label=lacI promoter
     primer_bind     7694..7713
                     /label=pBRrevBam
                     /note="pBR322 vectors, tet region, downstream of BamHI,
                     reverse primer"
     promoter        7799..7829
                     /label=lac UV5 promoter
                     /note="E. coli lac promoter with an ""up"" mutation"
     protein_bind    7837..7853
                     /label=lac operator
                     /bound_moiety="lac repressor encoded by lacI"
                     /note="The lac repressor binds to the lac operator to
                     inhibit transcription in E. coli. This inhibition can be
                     relieved by adding lactose or
                     isopropyl-beta-D-thiogalactopyranoside (IPTG)."
ORIGIN
        1 atgttgctcc gccgcatgtt gatcatgctc gccgcggtga tcgccgtggt ggcgattctc
       61 gccggctaca aggtctactc catccgtcag cagatcgccc ttttcagcgc accgaaaccg
      121 ccgatcagcg tgaccgccag cctggccgaa aagcgtccct ggcagagccg cctgccagcc
      181 atcggcagcc tcaaggcatt ccagggcgtg accctcaccg ccgaagtctc cggcacggta
      241 cgcgacgtac tgttcctttc cggcgaccag gtgaagctgg accaaccgct gatccagttg
      301 gaaagcgacg tcgaggaagc caccctgcgc actgccgagg ccgatctcgg cctggccagg
      361 gccgagtacc agcgcggccg cgaactgatc ggcagcaagg ccatctcgaa aagcgaattc
      421 gatcgtctcg ccgcgcagtg ggccaagacc agcgccaccg tcgccgagct gaaggcggcg
      481 ctggcgaaga agcgcgtgct cgcgcccttc gccgggacca tcggcatccg ccaggtggac
      541 gtcggcgact acgtctcgcc cgggacgccg atcgccacct tgcaggacct ttccaccctg
      601 ctcctggatt tccacctgcc cgagcaggac ttccccctgc tcagccgcgg ccaactggtg
      661 aaggtccggg tcgccgccta ccccgcccag gtgttcgacg ccgagatcgc cgccatcaac
      721 cccaaggtcg acaacgagac ccgcaacctg caggtccgcg ctgccctgga gaacccggac
      781 ggcaagctgc tgccgggcat gttcgccaac ctcgaggtga tgttgcctgg cgaggaacaa
      841 cgcgtcgtgg tcccggagac ggcgatcacc ttcaccctct acggcgactc gatctacgtc
      901 gtcgggcaga agaaggacga gcagggccag gtgtcgaagg atgacaaggg ccagccgcaa
      961 caggtcgtcg agcgccgctt cgtcaggatc ggcgaacgcc gcgaaggcct ggcggtggtg
     1021 ctcgaaggcc ttgagggcgg cgagcaggta gtgacttccg ggcaactgaa gctcgacaac
     1081 ggcgccgcgg tggccatcgt cgccgagcgg gacctccagc aagagcactg agtcgcgcgc
     1141 cttcccgctc cgtggcggaa ggcttgccaa gggactgaaa catggctttt accgatccgt
     1201 tcatccgtcg tccggtcctg gcgagcgtgg tcagcctgct gatcgtcctg ctcggcatgc
     1261 aggccttcag caagctggtg atccgcgagt atccgcaaat ggagaacgcg ctgatcacgg
     1321 tgaccacgct ctacgccggc gccaacgcgg aaaccatcca gggctacatc acccagccgc
     1381 tgcagcagag cctggccagc gccgaaggca tcgactacat gacctcggtg agccggcaga
     1441 actattcgac catctccatc tacgcgcgga tcggcgccaa taccgatcgc ctggtcaccg
     1501 agctgctggc caagtccaac gaagtgaaga gccagctgcc gccggacgcc gaggacccgg
     1561 tgctgcagaa ggaggccgcg gacgcctcgg cgctgatgta catcagcttc tacagcgagc
     1621 agatgaacaa cccgcagatc accgactacc tgtcgcgggt gatccagccc aagctggcga
     1681 ccctgcccgg tatcgccgag gcggagatcc tcggcaacca ggtgttcgcc atgcgcctgt
     1741 ggctggaccc ggtgaagatg gccgcgttcg gcgtcaccgc cggcgagatc aaccaggcgg
     1801 tgcagcagta caacttcctc gccgccgccg gcgaggtgaa gggccagttg gtggtcacca
     1861 gcgtcaatgc ttccaccgac ctcaagtcgc cccaggcctt cgccgccatc ccggtgaaga
     1921 ccgacggcga ccgccgggtg ctgatgggtg atgtcgcacg ggtcgaactg ggcgccgcca
     1981 gctacgacgc gatcagttcg ttcaatggga ttccctcggt ctacatcggc atcaagggca
     2041 cgcccagcgc caacccgctg gacgtgatca aggaagtgcg ggcgaagatg cccgaactgg
     2101 aagagcaatt gccgcccaac ctcaaggtgt ccatcgccta cgacgccacg cgcttcattc
     2161 aggcctccat cgatgaagtg gtgaagaccc tcggcgaggc ggtgctgatc gtcatcgtgg
     2221 tggtgttcct gttcctcggc gcgttccgtt cggtactgat cccggtggtg accattccgc
     2281 tgtcgatgat cggcgtattg ttcttcatgc aggccatggg ctactcgatc aacctgctga
     2341 ccctgctggc gatggtcctg gccatcggcc tggtggtgga cgacgcgatc gtggtggtgg
     2401 aaaacatcca ccgccacatc gaggagggca agccgccctt cgaggctgcc ctggagggcg
     2461 cgcgggagat cgccgtaccg gtggtcagca tgaccatcac cctcgccgcg gtctacgcgc
     2521 cgatcggctt cctcaccggc ctcaccggcg ccctgttcaa ggagttcgcc ttcaccctgg
     2581 ccggcgcggt gatcatttcc gggatcgtcg ccctgaccct gtcgccgatg atgtgctcgc
     2641 gcctgttgcg ccacgaggag aatccctcgg gcctggcgca tcgcctcgac ctgatcttcg
     2701 agggcctgaa gcaacgctac cagcgcgccc tccacggcac cctggacacc cgtccggtgg
     2761 tcctggtgtt cgccgtgctg gtactggcgc tgatcccggt actgctgatg ttcaccaaga
     2821 aggagctggc gccggaagag gaccagggca tcgtgttcct catgaccaac tcgccgcaaa
     2881 ccgccaacct cgactacctg aatcgctaca ccgccgagtt cgaaggcatc ttccgcagct
     2941 tcccggagta ttactcggcg ttccagatca acggctacaa cggcgtccag gccggcatcg
     3001 gcggcatgct gctcaagccc tgggacgaac gcgaaaagag ccagatggaa ttgctccatg
     3061 cggtgcaggc gaagctcaac gagattcccg gcgtgcagat cttcgccttc aacctgccgt
     3121 cgctaccggg caccggcgag ggcctgccat tccagttcgt gctcaacacc gccaacgact
     3181 acgagtcgct gctgcaagtg gcgcaacggg tgaagcagcg cgccagcgag tccggcaagt
     3241 tcgccttcct cgatctcgac ctggcgttcg acaaacccga gctggtggtc gacatcgacc
     3301 gcgagaaggc cgcgcagatg ggcgtctcca tgcaggacct gggggtggcg ctggccagcc
     3361 tgctcggcga gggcgagatc aaccgcttca ccatcgacgg gcgcagctac aaggtcatcg
     3421 cccaggtcga acgcccctat cgcgacaatc ccggctggct cggcagctac tacgtgaaga
     3481 gccgcaacgg ccaactggtc gccctctcga ccctgatcga gacccacgaa cgggcacggc
     3541 cacggcaact gaaccagttc cagcagctca actcggcgat catctccggc ttccccatcg
     3601 tcagcatggg cgaggccatc gagacggttc agcagatcgc ccgcgaggaa gccccgcgtg
     3661 gcttcgccgt cgactacgcc ggcgcttccc ggcaatacgt gcaggaaggc agcgcattgc
     3721 tggtcacctt cggactggcc ctggcgatca tcttcctggt cctcgccgca cagttcgaaa
     3781 gcttccgcga tccgctggtg atcatggtca ccgtgccgct gtcgatctgc ggtgcgctga
     3841 taccgctgtt cctcggcgtg tcgagcctga acatctatac ccaggtcggc ctggtgaccc
     3901 tgatcggcct gatcagcaaa cacggcatcc tgatcgtcga gttcgccaac cagttgcgcc
     3961 acgaacaggg gctggggcgt cgcgaggcca tcgagcaggc cgccgcgatc cgcctgcggc
     4021 cagtactgat gaccaccgcg gcgatggtgc tcggggtgat cccgctgatc ctcgccaccg
     4081 gcgccggggc ggtcagtcgc ttcgacatcg gcatcgtgat cgcgaccggc atgtcggtgg
     4141 gcaccctctt caccctgttc gtcctgccgt gcatctacac cctggtggcc aggccggatg
     4201 ccccgccagg cgtgacgcaa gcggcaaacg cacaccatca tcaccatcac cactgaggat
     4261 ccaaactcga gtaaggatct ccaggcatca aataaaacga aaggctcagt cgaaagactg
     4321 ggcctttcgt tttatctgtt gtttgtcggt gaacgctctc tactagagtc acactggctc
     4381 accttcgggt gggcctttct gcgtttatac ctagggatat attccgcttc ctcgctcact
     4441 gactcgctac gctcggtcgt tcgactgcgg cgagcggaaa tggcttacga acggggcgga
     4501 gatttcctgg aagatgccag gaagatactt aacagggaag tgagagggcc gcggcaaagc
     4561 cgtttttcca taggctccgc ccccctgaca agcatcacga aatctgacgc tcaaatcagt
     4621 ggtggcgaaa cccgacagga ctataaagat accaggcgtt tccccctggc ggctccctcg
     4681 tgcgctctcc tgttcctgcc tttcggttta ccggtgtcat tccgctgtta tggccgcgtt
     4741 tgtctcattc cacgcctgac actcagttcc gggtaggcag ttcgctccaa gctggactgt
     4801 atgcacgaac cccccgttca gtccgaccgc tgcgccttat ccggtaacta tcgtcttgag
     4861 tccaacccgg aaagacatgc aaaagcacca ctggcagcag ccactggtaa ttgatttaga
     4921 ggagttagtc ttgaagtcat gcgccggtta aggctaaact gaaaggacaa gttttggtga
     4981 ctgcgctcct ccaagccagt tacctcggtt caaagagttg gtagctcaga gaaccttcga
     5041 aaaaccgccc tgcaaggcgg ttttttcgtt ttcagagcaa gagattacgc gcagaccaaa
     5101 acgatctcaa gaagatcatc ttattaatca gataaaatat ttctagattt cagtgcaatt
     5161 tatctcttca aatgtagcac ctgaagtcag ccccatacga tataagttgt tactagtgct
     5221 tggattctca ccaataaaaa acgcccggcg gcaaccgagc gttctgaaca aatccagatg
     5281 gagttctgag gtcattactg gatctatcaa caggagtcca agcgagctct cgaaccccag
     5341 agtcccgctc agaagaactc gtcaagaagg cgatagaagg cgatgcgctg cgaatcggga
     5401 gcggcgatac cgtaaagcac gaggaagcgg tcagcccatt cgccgccaag ctcttcagca
     5461 atatcacggg tagccaacgc tatgtcctga tagcggtccg ccacacccag ccggccacag
     5521 tcgatgaatc cagaaaagcg gccattttcc accatgatat tcggcaagca ggcatcgcca
     5581 tgggtcacga cgagatcctc gccgtcgggc atgcgcgcct tgagcctggc gaacagttcg
     5641 gctggcgcga gcccctgatg ctcttcgtcc agatcatcct gatcgacaag accggcttcc
     5701 atccgagtac gtgctcgctc gatgcgatgt ttcgcttggt ggtcgaatgg gcaggtagcc
     5761 ggatcaagcg tatgcagccg ccgcattgca tcagccatga tggatacttt ctcggcagga
     5821 gcaaggtgag atgacaggag atcctgcccc ggcacttcgc ccaatagcag ccagtccctt
     5881 cccgcttcag tgacaacgtc gagcacagct gcgcaaggaa cgcccgtcgt ggccagccac
     5941 gatagccgcg ctgcctcgtc ctgcagttca ttcagggcac cggacaggtc ggtcttgaca
     6001 aaaagaaccg ggcgcccctg cgctgacagc cggaacacgg cggcatcaga gcagccgatt
     6061 gtctgttgtg cccagtcata gccgaatagc ctctccaccc aagcggccgg agaacctgcg
     6121 tgcaatccat cttgttcaat catgcgaaac gatcctcatc ctgtctcttg atcagatcat
     6181 gatcccctgc gccatcagat ccttggcggc aagaaagcca tccagtttac tttgcagggc
     6241 ttcccaacct taccagaggg cgccccagct ggcaattccg acgtcggtgc ctaatgagtg
     6301 agctaactta cattaattgc gttgcgctca ctgcccgctt tccagtcggg aaacctgtcg
     6361 tgccagctgc attaatgaat cggccaacgc gcggggagag gcggtttgcg tattgggcgc
     6421 cagggtggtt tttcttttca ccagtgagac gggcaacagc tgattgccct tcaccgcctg
     6481 gccctgagag agttgcagca agcggtccac gctggtttgc cccagcaggc gaaaatcctg
     6541 tttgatggtg gttaacggcg ggatataaca tgagctgtct tcggtatcgt cgtatcccac
     6601 taccgagatg tccgcaccaa cgcgcagccc ggactcggta atggcgcgca ttgcgcccag
     6661 cgccatctga tcgttggcaa ccagcatcgc agtgggaacg atgccctcat tcagcatttg
     6721 catggtttgt tgaaaaccgg acatggcact ccagtcgcct tcccgttccg ctatcggctg
     6781 aatttgattg cgagtgagat atttatgcca gccagccaga cgcagacgcg ccgagacaga
     6841 acttaatggg cccgctaaca gcgcgatttg ctggtgaccc aatgcgacca gatgctccac
     6901 gcccagtcgc gtaccgtctt catgggagaa aataatactg ttgatgggtg tctggtcaga
     6961 gacatcaaga aataacgccg gaacattagt gcaggcagct tccacagcaa tggcatcctg
     7021 gtcatccagc ggatagttaa tgatcagccc actgacgcgt tgcgcgagaa gattgtgcac
     7081 cgccgcttta caggcttcga cgccgcttcg ttctaccatc gacaccacca cgctggcacc
     7141 cagttgatcg gcgcgagatt taatcgccgc gacaatttgc gacggcgcgt gcagggccag
     7201 actggaggtg gcaacgccaa tcagcaacga ctgtttgccc gccagttgtt gtgccacgcg
     7261 gttgggaatg taattcagct ccgccatcgc cgcttccact ttttcccgcg ttttcgcaga
     7321 aacgtggctg gcctggttca ccacgcggga aacggtctga taagagacac cggcatactc
     7381 tgcgacatcg tataacgtta ctggtttcac attcaccacc ctgaattgac tctcttccgg
     7441 gcgctatcat gccataccgc gaaaggtttt gcgccattcg atggtgtccg ggatctcgac
     7501 gctctccctt atgcgactcc tgcattagga agcagcccag tagtaggttg aggccgttga
     7561 gcaccgccgc cgcaaggaat ggtgcatgca aggagatggc gcccaacagt cccccggcca
     7621 cggggcctgc caccataccc acgccgaaac aagcgctcat gagcccgaag tggcgagccc
     7681 gatcttcccc atcggtgatg tcggcgatat aggcgccagc aaccgcacct gtggcgccgg
     7741 tgatgccggc cacgatgcgt ccggcgtaga ggatcgagat cgtttaggca ccccaggctt
     7801 tacactttat gcttccggct cgtataatgt gtggaattgt gagcggataa caatttcaga
     7861 attcaaaaga tcttttaaga aggagatata cat
//
